Addgene plasmid #23998: pCI-SEP_NR2B
Depositing lab: Robert Malinow. Depositing organization: University of California, San Diego (UCSD). Publication: Glutamate receptor exocytosis and spine enlargement during chemically induced long-term potentiation. Kopec CD, Li B, Wei W, Boehm J, Malinow R. J Neurosci. 2006 Feb 15. 26(7):2000-9. 10.1523/JNEUROSCI.3918-05.2006 PubMed 16481433.
Backbone
  Vector backbone: pCI
  Backbone size w/o insert (bp): 4000
  Vector type: Mammalian Expression
Growth in bacteria
  Bacterial resistance: Ampicillin, 100 μg/mL
  Growth temperature: 37°C
  Growth strain: JM109
  Copy number: Low Copy
Gene/Insert
  Gene/Insert name: NR2B
  Species: R. norvegicus (rat)
  Insert size (bp): 6300
  GenBank ID: EDM01617.1
  Entrez Gene: Grin2b (a.k.a. GluN2B)
  Promoter: CMV
  Tag / fusion protein: NR2B signal sequence (aa1-31) (N terminal on backbone); SEP (superecliptic pHluorin) (N terminal on backbone)
  Cloning method: Restriction Enzyme; 5′ cloning site NheI (not destroyed); 3′ cloning site KpnI (not destroyed)
  Sequencing primers: 5′ CMV-F; 3′ SV40pA-R
Terms and licenses: Academic/Nonprofit Terms; Industry Terms: Not Available to Industry
Depositor comments: See attached map for additional plasmid features. The super-ecliptic pHluorin (SEP) coding sequence was inserted three amino acids downstream of the predicted signal peptide cleavage site.
How to cite: pCI-SEP_NR2B was a gift from Robert Malinow (Addgene plasmid # 23998 ; http://n2t.net/addgene:23998 ; RRID:Addgene_23998)
