[The description below was written by a language model from this plasmid's Addgene catalogue record and pLannotate feature annotations shown in this document.]
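Description:
pCI-SEP_NR2B is a mammalian expression plasmid built on the pCI backbone that encodes the rat NMDA receptor subunit NR2B (Grin2b, also called GluN2B) tagged at its extracellular N-terminus with superecliptic pHluorin (SEP). It is propagated in E. coli under ampicillin selection (β-lactamase gene with its own promoter) and replicates from a ColE1/pUC-type origin. The repository nonetheless lists it as low copy. An f1 phage origin is also present, and the annotated sequence record is about 9.7 kb.

Expression is driven by the human cytomegalovirus immediate-early enhancer and promoter, followed by the chimeric β-globin/immunoglobulin intron typical of pCI, which generally improves transcript processing and expression. A T7 promoter lies just upstream of the coding region, and an SV40 polyadenylation signal lies downstream of the insert. The insert was cloned between NheI and KpnI sites. The open reading frame begins with the native NR2B signal sequence (amino acids 1–31), and the depositor notes that SEP was inserted three residues past the predicted signal peptide cleavage site, so the fluorophore remains on the mature protein and precedes the rest of the subunit.

SEP is a pH-sensitive GFP variant that fluoresces brightly at neutral pH but is largely quenched in acidic compartments. Receptors exposed at the cell surface are therefore visible, while those in acidic intracellular vesicles are dim. This makes the construct suited to live imaging of NR2B-containing NMDA receptor surface delivery and trafficking in transfected neurons. That use fits the associated study of glutamate receptor exocytosis and spine enlargement during chemically induced long-term potentiation.
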