Features (pLannotate 1.2.2; 16 found; start..end, strand, type, name):
    140..517     +  enhancer       CMV enhancer: human cytomegalovirus immediate early enhancer
    519..718     +  promoter       CMV promoter: human cytomegalovirus (CMV) immediate early promoter
    857..989     +  intron         chimeric intron: chimera between introns from human β-globin and immunoglobulin heavy chain genes
   1034..1052    +  promoter       T7 promoter: promoter for bacteriophage T7 RNA polymerase
   1196..1907    +  CDS            superecliptic pHluorin (fragment): pH-sensitive mutant of green fluorescent protein (Ng et al., 2002) excited strongly by blue light at neutral pH but minimally fluorescent at acidic pH
   1911..6266    +  CDS            Grin2b: NMDE2_RAT - Experimental evidence at protein level: Swiss-Prot protein existence level 1. Component of NMDA receptor complexes that function as heterotetrameric, ligand-gated ion channels with high calcium permeability and voltage-dependent sensitivity to magnesium. Channel activation requires binding of the neurotransmitter glutamate to the epsilon subunit, glycine binding to the zeta subunit, plus membrane depolarization to eliminate channel inhibition by Mg(2+) (PubMed:1350383, PubMed:19910922, PubMed:21677647, PubMed:24876489, PubMed:27135925, PubMed:27916457). Sensitivity to glutamate and
   6743..6766    +  misc_feature   MCS (fragment): pBluescript multiple cloning site
   6806..6927    -  polyA_signal   SV40 poly(A) signal: SV40 polyadenylation signal
   6950..7018    -  CDS            large T antigen (fragment): large T antigen from SV40 (simian virus 40)
   7037..7104    +  CDS            lacZα (fragment): LacZα fragment of β-galactosidase; lacZ fragment
   7108..7536    +  rep_origin     f1 ori (sequence partly withheld): f1 bacteriophage origin of replication; arrow indicates direction of (+) strand synthesis
   7564..7663    -  misc_feature   bom (fragment): basis of mobility region from pBR322
   7765..7800    -  CDS            rop (fragment): Rop protein, which maintains plasmids at low copy number; rop
   7895..7999    +  promoter       AmpR promoter: bla
   8000..8860    +  CDS            AmpR: β-lactamase; bla; confers resistance to ampicillin, carbenicillin, and related antibiotics
   9031..9619    +  rep_origin     ori: high-copy-number ColE1/pMB1/pBR322/pUC origin of replication
>Addgene plasmid #23998 | pCI-SEP_NR2B | addgene full sequence | sequence record 238493 | Addgene NGS Result
TCAATATTGGCCATTAGCCATATTATTCATTGGTTATATAGCATAAATCAATATTGGCTATTGGCCATTG
CATACGTTGTATCTATATCATAATATGTACATTTATATTGGCTCATGTCCAATATGACCGCCATGTTGGC
ATTGATTATTGACTAGTTATTAATAGTAATCAATTACGGGGTCATTAGTTCATAGCCCATATATGGAGTT
CCGCGTTACATAACTTACGGTAAATGGCCCGCCTGGCTGACCGCCCAACGACCCCCGCCCATTGACGTCA
ATAATGACGTATGTTCCCATAGTAACGCCAATAGGGACTTTCCATTGACGTCAATGGGTGGAGTATTTAC
GGTAAACTGCCCACTTGGCAGTACATCAAGTGTATCATATGCCAAGTCCGCCCCCTATTGACGTCAATGA
CGGTAAATGGCCCGCCTGGCATTATGCCCAGTACATGACCTTACGGGACTTTCCTACTTGGCAGTACATC
TACGTATTAGTCATCGCTATTACCATGGTGATGCGGTTTTGGCAGTACACCAATGGGCGTGGATAGCGGT
TTGACTCACGGGGATTTCCAAGTCTCCACCCCATTGACGTCAATGGGAGTTTGTTTTGGCACCAAAATCA
ACGGGACTTTCCAAAATGTCGTAATAACCCCGCCCCGTTGACGCAAATGGGCGGTAGGCGTGTACGGTGG
GAGGTCTATATAAGCAGAGCTCGTTTAGTGAACCGTCAGATCACTAGAAGCTTTATTGCGGTAGTTTATC
ACAGTTAAATTGCTAACGCAGTCAGTGCTTCTGACACAACAGTCTCGAACTTAAGCTGCAGAAGTTGGTC
GTGAGGCACTGGGCAGGTAAGTATCAAGGTTACAAGACAGGTTTAAGGAGACCAATAGAAACTGGGCTTG
TCGAGACAGAGAAGACTCTTGCGTTTCTGATAGGCACCTATTGGTCTTACTGACATCCACTTTGCCTTTC
TCTCCACAGGTGTCCACTCCCAGTTCAATTACAGCTCTTAAGGCTAGAGTACTTAATACGACTCACTATA
GGCTAGAGGTTTGGCGTCTACAAACCAAGAGAGCCGACTAGCTGAAGATGAAGCCCAGCGCAGAGTGCTG
TTCCCCCAAGTTCTGGTTGGTGTTGGCCGTCTTGGCCGTATCAGGCAGCAAAGCTCGTTCCCAAAAGAGC
GCTAGGAGTAAAGGAGAAGAACTTTTCACTGGAGTTGTCCCAATTCTTGTTGAATTAGATGGTGATGTTA
ATGGGCACAAATTTTCTGTCAGTGGAGAGGGTGAAGGTGATGCAACATACGGAAAACTTACCCTTAAATT
TATTTGCACTACTGGAAAACTACCTGTTCCTTGGCCAACACTTGTCACTACTTTAACTTATGGTGTTCAA
TGCTTTTCAAGATACCCAGATCATATGAAACGGCATGACTTTTTCAAGAGTGCCATGCCCGAAGGTTATG
TACAGGAAAGAACTATATTTTTCAAAGATGACGGGAACTACAAGACACGTGCTGAAGTCAAGTTTGAAGG
TGATACCCTTGTTAATAGAATCGAGTTAAAAGGTATTGATTTTAAAGAAGATGGAAACATTCTTGGACAC
AAATTGGAATACAACTATAACGATCACCAGGTGTACATCATGGCAGACAAACAAAAGAATGGAATCAAAG
CTAACTTCAAAATTAGACACAACATTGAAGATGGAGGCGTTCAACTAGCAGACCATTATCAACAAAATAC
TCCAATTGGCGATGGGCCCGTCCTTTTACCAGACAACCATTACCTGTTTACAACTTCTACTCTTTCGAAA
GATCCCAACGAAAAGAGAGACCACATGGTCCTTCTTGAGTTTGTAACAGCTGCTGGGATTACACATGGCA
TGGATGAACTATACAAAGCTAGCCCCCCCAGCATCGGCATCGCTGTCATCCTCGTGGGCACTTCAGACGA
AGTGGCCATAAAAGACGCCCACGAGAAAGATGACTTCCATCATCTCTCAGTAGTTCCCCGGGTGGAGCTG
GTAGCCATGAACGAAACTGACCCAAAGAGCATCATCACCCGTATCTGCGATCTTATGTCTGACCGGAAGA
TCCAGGGGGTGGTGTTCGCGGATGACACCGACCAAGAAGCCATCGCTCAGATCCTCGACTTCATTTCTGC
TCAGACTCTCACCCCCATCCTGGGCATCCATGGGGGCTCATCTATGATAATGGCGGATAAGGATGAGTCC
TCCATGTTCTTCCAGTTTGGCCCGTCTATCGAACAGCAAGCTTCCGTCATGCTCAACATCATGGAAGAAT
ATGACTGGTACATCTTTTCCATCGTCACCACCTACTTCCCTGGCTACCAGGACTTTGTGAACAAGATCCG
CAGTACCATCGAGAACAGCTTCGTGGGCTGGGAGCTCGAGGAAGTCCTCCTGCTAGACATGTCTCTGGAC
GATGGCGACTCTAAGATTCAGAATCAGCTGAAGAAGCTCCAAAGCCCCATCATTCTCCTTTATTGCACGA
AGGAGGAAGCCACCTACATTTTTGAAGTAGCTAACTCAGTTGGGCTGACTGGCTACGGCTACACGTGGAT
TGTGCCGAGTCTGGTGGCCGGGGATACGGACACGGTGCCTTCAGAGTTCCCCACGGGGCTTATCTCTGTG
TCTTATGATGAATGGGACTATGGCCTTCCTGCCAGAGTGAGAGATGGAATTGCCATCATCACCACTGCTG
CCTCGGACATGCTGTCCGAACACAGTTTCATCCCTGAGCCCAAGAGCAGTTGCTACAACACCCACGAGAA
GAGGATCTACCAGTCTAACATGTTGAATAGGTATCTGATCAATGTCACTTTTGAAGGGAGAAACCTGTCC
TTCAGCGAAGATGGCTACCAGATGCATCCGAAGCTGGTGATAATCCTTCTGAACAAGGAGAGGAAGTGGG
AGAGGGTGGGGAAATGGAAGGACAAGTCCCTGCAGATGAAGTATTATGTGTGGCCTCGGATGTGTCCTGA
GACTGAGGAGCAAGAGGATGACCATCTGAGCATTGTCACCTTGGAGGAGGCGCCATTTGTCATTGTGGAA
AGCGTGGACCCTCTCAGTGGAACCTGCATGAGGAATACAGTCCCGTGCCAGAAGCGCATCATCTCTGAGA
ATAAAACAGATGAGGAACCAGGCTACATCAAAAAATGCTGCAAGGGGTTCTGTATTGACATCCTTAAGAA
AATTTCTAAGTCTGTGAAGTTCACCTATGACCTTTACCTGGTGACCAATGGCAAGCACGGGAAGAAGATT
AATGGGACCTGGAATGGCATGATCGGTGAGGTGGTCATGAAGAGGGCCTACATGGCAGTGGGATCACTAA
CTATCAATGAAGAACGGTCAGAGGTGGTTGACTTCTCTGTACCCTTCATAGAAACTGGCATCAGTGTCAT
GGTATCTCGCAGCAATGGGACTGTGTCACCTTCTGCCTTCTTAGAGCCATTCAGCGCTGACGTGTGGGTG
ATGATGTTTGTGATGCTGCTCATTGTTTCTGCGGTGGCTGTCTTTGTCTTTGAATACTTCAGCCCTGTGG
GTTACAACAGGTGCCTAGCCGATGGCAGAGAGCCAGGAGGCCCATCTTTCACCATCGGCAAAGCAATTTG
GTTACTCTGGGGTCTGGTGTTTAACAACTCCGTACCTGTGCAGAACCCAAAGGGGACCACCTCCAAGATC
ATGGTGTCAGTGTGGGCCTTCTTTGCTGTCATTTTCCTGGCCAGCTACACTGCCAACTTAGCAGCCTTCA
TGATCCAAGAGGAGTATGTGGACCAGGTTTCTGGCCTGAGTGACAAGAAGTTCCAGAGACCTAATGACTT
CTCACCCCCTTTCCGCTTTGGGACTGTGCCCAATGGCAGCACAGAGAGGAATATCCGTAATAACTATGCA
GAAATGCATGCCTACATGGGAAAGTTCAACCAAAGGGGTGTAGATGATGCATTGCTCTCCCTGAAAACAG
GGAAGCTTGATGCATTCATCTATGATGCAGCTGTGCTCAACTACATGGCTGGAAGGGACGAAGGCTGCAA
ACTGGTGACCATTGGCAGTGGCAAGGTCTTTGCTTCTACCGGCTATGGCATTGCTATCCAAAAGGACTCC
GGGTGGAAGCGCCAGGTGGACCTGGCTATCCTGCAGCTGTTTGGAGATGGGGAGATGGAAGAACTGGAAG
CTCTCTGGCTCACTGGCATTTGCCACAATGAGAAGAATGAGGTGATGAGCAGCCAGCTGGACATCGACAA
TATGGCAGGTGTCTTCTATATGTTGGGGGCAGCCATGGCCCTCAGCCTCATCACCTTCATCTGTGAGCAT
CTGTTCTATTGGCAGTTCCGGCATTGCTTCATGGGTGTCTGTTCTGGCAAGCCTGGCATGGTCTTCTCCA
TCAGCAGAGGTATCTACAGCTGTATCCATGGGGTAGCCATAGAGGAGCGCCAATCCGTGATGAACTCCCC
CACTGCCACCATGAACAACACCCACTCCAACATCCTACGCTTGCTCCGCACGGCCAAGAACATGGCCAAC
CTGTCTGGAGTAAACGGCTCCCCTCAGAGTGCCCTGGACTTCATCCGCCGAGAGTCCTCCGTCTACGACA
TCTCTGAGCATCGTCGCAGCTTCACGCATTCAGACTGCAAGTCTTACAATAACCCACCCTGTGAGGAAAA
CCTGTTCAGTGACTACATTAGCGAGGTAGAGAGAACATTTGGTAACCTGCAGCTGAAGGACAGCAATGTG
TACCAAGACCACTATCACCATCACCACCGGCCACACAGCATCGGCAGCACCAGCTCCATTGATGGGCTCT
ATGACTGTGACAACCCACCCTTCACCACCCAGCCCAGGTCAATCAGCAAGAAACCCCTGGACATCGGCCT
GCCCTCCTCCAAACATAGCCAGCTCAGCGACCTGTATGGCAAGTTCTCTTTCAAGAGTGACCGCTACAGT
GGCCACGACGACTTGATTCGATCGGATGTCTCCGACATCTCCACGCACACTGTCACCTATGGGAACATCG
AGGGCAACGCAGCCAAGAGGAGGAAACAGCAGTATAAGGACAGTCTAAAGAAGCGGCCAGCCTCGGCCAA
ATCGAGGAGGGAGTTTGATGAAATCGAGCTGGCCTACCGTCGCCGACCACCCCGCTCCCCGGACCACAAG
CGCTACTTCAGGGACAAAGAAGGGCTCCGAGACTTCTACCTGGACCAGTTCCGAACAAAGGAGAACTCGC
CTCACTGGGAGCACGTGGACTTGACTGACATTTACAAAGAACGCAGTGACGACTTCAAGCGAGATTCGGT
CAGTGGAGGTGGGCCCTGTACCAACAGGTCTCACCTCAAACACGGAACGGGCGAGAAGCACGGAGTGGTA
GGCGGGGTGCCTGCTCCTTGGGAGAAGAACCTGACCAATGTGGATTGGGAGGACCGGTCTGGGGGCAACT
TCTGCCGCAGCTGTCCTTCCAAGCTGCACAATTACTCCTCGACGGTGGCAGGGCAGAACTCGGGCCGGCA
GGCCTGCATCAGATGTGAGGCCTGTAAGAAGGCTGGTAACCTGTACGACATCAGCGAGGACAACTCCCTG
CAGGAACTGGACCAGCCGGCTGCCCCCGTGGCTGTGACATCCAACGCCTCCAGCACCAAGTACCCTCAAA
GCCCGACTAATTCCAAGGCTCAGAAGAAGAATCGGAACAAACTGCGCCGGCAGCATTCCTACGACACCTT
CGTGGACCTGCAGAAGGAGGAGGCCGCCTTGGCCCCACGCAGCGTGAGCCTGAAAGACAAGGGCCGATTC
ATGGATGGGAGCCCCTACGCCCATATGTTTGAGATGCCAGCTGGTGAGAGCTCCTTTGCCAACAAGTCCT
CAGTGCCCACTGCCGGACACCACCACAACAACCCCGGCAGCGGCTACATGCTCAGCAAGTCGCTCTACCC
TGACCGGGTCACGCAAAACCCTTTCATCCCCACTTTTGGGGATGACCAGTGCTTGCTTCACGGCAGCAAA
TCCTACTTCTTCAGGCAGCCCACGGTGGCAGGGGCGTCAAAAACAAGGCCGGACTTCCGGGCCCTTGTCA
CCAATAAGCCAGTGGTGTCAGCCCTTCATGGGGCTGTGCCAGGTCGTTTCCAGAAGGACATTTGTATAGG
GAACCAGTCCAACCCCTGTGTGCCTAACAACAAAAACCCCAGGGCTTTCAATGGCTCCAGCAATGGACAT
GTTTATGAGAAACTTTCTAGTATTGAGTCTGATGTCTGAGTGAGGGAAGAGAGAGAGGTTAAGGTGGGTA
CGGGAGGGATAGGGCTGTGGGCCGCGTGGTGCGCATGTCATGGAAAGAGTCGGGGGTGAACTTGGCTCCC
ATTCGCTTTTTCTTCTTCTTTTAATTTCTCTATGGGATCCTGGAGTTCTGGTTCCTTACTGAAGGCAACC
CTCGTGGCCAGCACCATTTCTCCTCCCTCGCGCAGTTCTCTCCTTCCCGCATCTGTCCACCATTCCTGTT
TCCATGAGAGAATAGAACGGGGCCTCAGTGTGGGAGGATGGAGAGGAGACCAAAGCGCTGCCTGTGTGCT
TCTTTCTAGCGCAGAAGGGCTCTTAGCAGTTCACTTTGAGCGAGGCTTTCCTGATGCTGCTCTCTTTGTT
CAGGTGAGGAAGCGAAGGTGTTCTGAGGAAGGCCATTGAACCTCCTGTTCATAAGAGAGAAGAGGCTTTC
ACTGAATTCTTGCCGCGTGGTTGACCTCGAGGGGGGGCCCGGTACCTCTAGAGTCGACCCGGGCGGCCGC
TTCGAGCAGACATGATAAGATACATTGATGAGTTTGGACAAACCACAACTAGAATGCAGTGAAAAAAATG
CTTTATTTGTGAAATTTGTGATGCTATTGCTTTATTTGTAACCATTATAAGCTGCAATAAACAAGTTAAC
AACAACAATTGCATTCATTTTATGTTTCAGGTTCAGGGGGAGATGTGGGAGGTTTTTTAAAGCAAGTAAA
ACCTCTACAAATGTGGTAAAATCGATAAGGATCCGGGCTGGCGTAATAGCGAAGAGGCCCGCACCGATCG
CCCTTCCCAACAGTTGCGCAGCCTGAATGGCGAATGG
[124 nt withheld, positions 7108-7231]
C
[91 nt withheld, positions 7233-7323]
A
[49 nt withheld, positions 7325-7373]
CCTTTGACGTTGGAGTCCACGTTCTTT
[37 nt withheld, positions 7401-7437]
ACCCTATCTCGGTCTATTCTTTTGATTTATAAGGGATTTTGCCGATTTCGGCCTATTGGTTAAAAAATGA
GCTGATTTAACAAAAATTTAACGCGAATTTTAACAAAATATTAACGCTTACAATTTCCTGATGCGGTATT
TTCTCCTTACGCATCTGTGCGGTATTTCACACCGCATATGGTGCACTCTCAGTACAATCTGCTCTGATGC
CGCATAGTTAAGCCAGCCCCGACACCCGCCAACACCCGCTGACGCGCCCTGACGGGCTTGTCTGCTCCCG
GCATCCGCTTACAGACAAGCTGTGACCGTCTCCGGGAGCTGCATGTGTCAGAGGTTTTCACCGTCATCAC
CGAAACGCGCGAGACGAAAGGGCCTCGTGATACGCCTATTTTTATAGGTTAATGTCATGATAATAATGGT
TTCTTAGACGTCAGGTGGCACTTTTCGGGGAAATGTGCGCGGAACCCCTATTTGTTTATTTTTCTAAATA
CATTCAAATATGTATCCGCTCATGAGACAATAACCCTGATAAATGCTTCAATAATATTGAAAAAGGAAGA
GTATGAGTATTCAACATTTCCGTGTCGCCCTTATTCCCTTTTTTGCGGCATTTTGCCTTCCTGTTTTTGC
TCACCCAGAAACGCTGGTGAAAGTAAAAGATGCTGAAGATCAGTTGGGTGCACGAGTGGGTTACATCGAA
CTGGATCTCAACAGCGGTAAGATCCTTGAGAGTTTTCGCCCCGAAGAACGTTTTCCAATGATGAGCACTT
TTAAAGTTCTGCTATGTGGCGCGGTATTATCCCGTATTGACGCCGGGCAAGAGCAACTCGGTCGCCGCAT
ACACTATTCTCAGAATGACTTGGTTGAGTACTCACCAGTCACAGAAAAGCATCTTACGGATGGCATGACA
GTAAGAGAATTATGCAGTGCTGCCATAACCATGAGTGATAACACTGCGGCCAACTTACTTCTGACAACGA
TCGGAGGACCGAAGGAGCTAACCGCTTTTTTGCACAACATGGGGGATCATGTAACTCGCCTTGATCGTTG
GGAACCGGAGCTGAATGAAGCCATACCAAACGACGAGCGTGACACCACGATGCCTGTAGCAATGGCAACA
ACGTTGCGCAAACTATTAACTGGCGAACTACTTACTCTAGCTTCCCGGCAACAATTAATAGACTGGATGG
AGGCGGATAAAGTTGCAGGACCACTTCTGCGCTCGGCCCTTCCGGCTGGCTGGTTTATTGCTGATAAATC
TGGAGCCGGTGAGCGTGGGTCTCGCGGTATCATTGCAGCACTGGGGCCAGATGGTAAGCCCTCCCGTATC
GTAGTTATCTACACGACGGGGAGTCAGGCAACTATGGATGAACGAAATAGACAGATCGCTGAGATAGGTG
CCTCACTGATTAAGCATTGGTAACTGTCAGACCAAGTTTACTCATATATACTTTAGATTGATTTAAAACT
TCATTTTTAATTTAAAAGGATCTAGGTGAAGATCCTTTTTGATAATCTCATGACCAAAATCCCTTAACGT
GAGTTTTCGTTCCACTGAGCGTCAGACCCCGTAGAAAAGATCAAAGGATCTTCTTGAGATCCTTTTTTTC
TGCGCGTAATCTGCTGCTTGCAAACAAAAAAACCACCGCTACCAGCGGTGGTTTGTTTGCCGGATCAAGA
GCTACCAACTCTTTTTCCGAAGGTAACTGGCTTCAGCAGAGCGCAGATACCAAATACTGTTCTTCTAGTG
TAGCCGTAGTTAGGCCACCACTTCAAGAACTCTGTAGCACCGCCTACATACCTCGCTCTGCTAATCCTGT
TACCAGTGGCTGCTGCCAGTGGCGATAAGTCGTGTCTTACCGGGTTGGACTCAAGACGATAGTTACCGGA
TAAGGCGCAGCGGTCGGGCTGAACGGGGGGTTCGTGCACACAGCCCAGCTTGGAGCGAACGACCTACACC
GAACTGAGATACCTACAGCGTGAGCTATGAGAAAGCGCCACGCTTCCCGAAGGGAGAAAGGCGGACAGGT
ATCCGGTAAGCGGCAGGGTCGGAACAGGAGAGCGCACGAGGGAGCTTCCAGGGGGAAACGCCTGGTATCT
TTATAGTCCTGTCGGGTTTCGCCACCTCTGACTTGAGCGTCGATTTTTGTGATGCTCGTCAGGGGGGCGG
AGCCTATGGAAAAACGCCAGCAACGCGGCCTTTTTACGGTTCCTGGCCTTTTGCTGGCCTTTTGCTCACA
TGGCTCGACAGATCT
