>Addgene plasmid #23998 | pCI-SEP_NR2B | addgene partial sequence | sequence record 59122 | CMV-F 5'-CGCAAATGGGCGGTAGGCGTG-3'
AATTGCTAACGCAGTCAGTGCTTCTGACACAACAGTCTCGAACTTAAGCTGCAGAAGTTGGTCGTGAGGC
ACTGGGCAGGTAAGTATCAAGGTTACAAGACAGGTTTAAGGAGACCAATAGAAACTGGGCTTGTCGAGAC
AGAGAAGACTCTTGCGTTTCTGATAGGCACCTATTGGTCTTACTGACATCCACTTTGCCTTTCTCTCCAC
AGGTGTCCACTCCCAGTTCAATTACAGCTCTTAAGGCTAGAGTACTTAATACGACTCACTATAGGCTAGA
GGTTTGGCGTCTACAAACCAAGAGAGCCGACTAGCTGAAGATGAAGCCCAGCGCAGAGTGCTGTTCCCCC
AAGTTCTGGTTGGTGTTGGCCGTCTTGGCCGTATCAGGCAGCAAAGCTCGTTCCCAAAAGAGCGCTAGGA
GTAAAGGAGAAGAACTTTTCACTGGAGTTGTCCCAATTCTTGTTGAATTAGATGGTGATGTTAATGGGCA
CAAATTTTCTGTCAGTGGAGAGGGTGAAGGTGATGCAACATACGGAAAACTTACCCTTAAATTTATTTGC
ACTACTGGAAAACTACCTGTTCCTTGGCCAACACTTGTCACTACTTTAACTTATGGTGTTCAATGCTTTT
CAAGATACCCAGATCATATGAAACGGCATGACTTTTTCAAGAGTGCCATGCCCGAAGGTTATGTACAGGA
AAGAACTATATTTTTCAAAGATGACGGGAACTACAAGACACGTGCT
