>Addgene plasmid #23998 | pCI-SEP_NR2B | addgene partial sequence | sequence record 92719 | EBV-rev 5'-GTGGTTTGTCCAAACTCATC-3'
CGGCCGCCCGGGTCGACTCTAGAGGTACCGGGCCCCCCCTCGAGGTCAACCACGCGGCAAGAATTCAGTG
AAAGCCTCTTCTCTCTTATGAACAGGAGGTTCAATGGCCTTCCTCAGAACACCTTCGCTTCCTCACCTGA
ACAAAGAGAGCAGCATCAGGAAAGCCTCGCTCAAAGTGAACTGCTAAGAGCCCTTCTGCGCTAGAAAGAA
GCACACAGGCAGCGCTTTGGTCTCCTCTCCATCCTCCCACACTGAGGCCCCGTTCTATTCTCTCATGGAA
ACAGGAATGGTGGACAGATGCGGGAAGGAGAGAACTGCGCGAGGGAGGAGAAATGGTGCTGGCCACGAGG
GTTGCCTTCAGTAAGGAACCAGAACTCCAGGATCCCATAGAGAAATTAAAAGAAGAAGAAAAAGCGAATG
GGAGCCAAGTTCACCCCCGACTCTTTCCATGACATGCGCACCACGCGGCCCACAGCCCTATCCCTCCCGT
ACCCACCTTAACCTCTCTCTCTTCCCTCACTCAGACATCAGACTCAATACTAGAAAGTTTCTCATAAACA
TGTCCATTGCTGGAGCCATTGAAAGCCCTGGGGTTTTTGTTGTTAGGCACACAGGGGTTGGACTGGTTCC
CTATACAAATGTCCTTCTGGAAACGACCTGGCACAGCCCCATGAAGGGCTGACACCACTGGCTTATTGGT
GACAAGGGCCCGGAAGTCCGGCCTTGTTTTTGACGCCCCTGCCACCGTGGGCTGCCTGAAGAAGTAGGAT
TTGCTGCCGTGAAGCAAGCACTGGTCATCCCCAAAAGTGGGGATGAAAGGGTTTTGCGTGACCCGGTCAG
GGTAGAGCGACTTGCTGAGCATGTAGCCGCTGCCGGGGTTGTTGTGGTGGTGTCCGGCAGTGGGCACTGA
GGACTTGTTGGCAAAGGAGCTCTCACCAGCTGGCATCTCAAACATATG
